Addgene plasmid #175754: pHAGE-FLAG-APEX2-MAP1LC3BK51A
Purpose: Lentiviral vector expressing N-terminally tagged APEX2-FLAG-MAP1LC3B K51A
Depositing lab: Wade Harper. Depositing organization: Harvard Medical School. Publication: Quantitative proteomics reveals the selectivity of ubiquitin-binding autophagy receptors in the turnover of damaged lysosomes by lysophagy. Eapen VV, Swarup S, Hoyer MJ, Paulo JA, Harper JW. eLife. 2021 Sep 29;10. pii: 72328. doi: 10.7554/eLife.72328. PubMed 34585663.
Backbone
  Vector backbone: pHAGE
  Vector type: Lentiviral
Growth in bacteria
  Bacterial resistance: Ampicillin, 100 μg/mL
  Growth temperature: 37°C
  Growth strain: NEB Stable
  Copy number: Unknown
Gene/Insert
  Gene/Insert name: MAP1LC3B
  Species: H. sapiens (human)
  Mutation: K51A
  Entrez Gene: MAP1LC3B (a.k.a. ATG8F, LC3B, MAP1A/1BLC3, MAP1LC3B-a)
  Cloning method: Gateway Cloning
Terms and licenses: Academic/Nonprofit Terms; Industry Terms: Not Available to Industry
How to cite: pHAGE-FLAG-APEX2-MAP1LC3BK51A was a gift from Wade Harper (Addgene plasmid # 175754 ; http://n2t.net/addgene:175754 ; RRID:Addgene_175754)
