[The description below was written by a language model from this plasmid's Addgene catalogue record and pLannotate feature annotations shown in this document.]
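Description:
pHAGE-FLAG-APEX2-MAP1LC3BK51A is an HIV-1-based lentiviral expression vector built on the pHAGE backbone for delivering a tagged mutant of human MAP1LC3B (LC3B) into mammalian cells. It is propagated in E. coli through a high-copy ColE1/pUC-type origin and selected with ampicillin via the bla gene. The viral portion contains a truncated 5' LTR, the Ψ packaging signal with an adjoining gag fragment, the Rev response element, the cPPT/CTS, and a self-inactivating ΔU3 3' LTR. These elements allow the transcript to be packaged into particles when helper functions are supplied in trans, and they leave the integrated provirus without LTR promoter activity.

The payload is driven by the CMV immediate early enhancer and promoter. The open reading frame begins with a FLAG epitope (annotated as a short fragment matching the 3xFLAG entry), followed by APEX2, the engineered soybean ascorbate peroxidase used for proximity biotinylation and electron microscopy contrast. An attB1 remnant from Gateway cloning links this to the LC3B coding sequence, which is followed by attB2. The catalogue lists a K51A substitution in LC3B; the record does not say what this mutation does functionally. Downstream, an EMCV IRES directs translation of puromycin N-acetyltransferase from the same transcript, so puromycin selection enriches for transduced cells that express the fusion. A WPRE enhances transcript stability and expression.

The associated publication concerns quantitative proteomics of autophagy receptor selectivity in lysophagy. This suggests the construct serves for APEX2 proximity labelling around LC3B, probably as a mutant comparison to the wild-type protein, although the record does not spell this out.
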