Features (pLannotate 1.2.2; 29 found; start..end, strand, type, name):
    377..634     +  LTR            5' LTR (truncated): truncated 5' long terminal repeat (LTR) from HIV-1
    681..806     +  misc_feature   HIV-1 Ψ: packaging signal of human immunodeficiency virus type 1
    790..1128    +  CDS            HIV-1 gag (fragment): gag protein from human immunodeficiency virus 1; gag
   1303..1536    +  misc_feature   RRE: The Rev response element (RRE) of HIV-1 allows for Rev-dependent mRNA export from the nucleus to the cytoplasm.
   1913..2013    +  CDS            Rev (fragment): human immunodeficiency virus 1 (HIV-1) Rev protein; rev; enhances nuclear export of unspliced and incompletely spliced viral mRNAs
   2062..2179    +  misc_feature   cPPT/CTS: central polypurine tract and central termination sequence of HIV-1
   2231..2534    +  enhancer       CMV enhancer: human cytomegalovirus immediate early enhancer
   2535..2738    +  promoter       CMV promoter: human cytomegalovirus (CMV) immediate early promoter
   2850..2873    +  CDS            3xFLAG (fragment): three tandem FLAG® epitope tags
   2870..3617    +  CDS            APEX2 (fragment): soybean ascorbate peroxidase, engineered to serve as a monomeric tag for electron microscopy and live-cell proteomics (Lam et al., 2015) more active than the original APEX due to the A134P mutation
   3634..3651    +  protein_bind   attB1 (fragment): mutant version of attB; core recombination site for the Gateway® BP reaction BP Clonase™
   3657..4031    +  CDS            LC3B: human LC3 protein; MAP1LC3B; Atg8 family member found on autophagosomes
   4039..4056    -  protein_bind   attB2 (fragment): mutant version of attB; core recombination site for the Gateway® BP reaction BP Clonase™
   4175..4637    +  misc_feature   IRES: internal ribosome entry site (IRES) of the encephalomyocarditis virus (EMCV)
   4651..5250    +  CDS            PuroR: puromycin N-acetyltransferase; pac from Streptomyces alboniger; confers resistance to puromycin
   5267..5855    +  misc_feature   WPRE: woodchuck hepatitis virus posttranscriptional regulatory element
   5863..5928    +  CDS            nef (fragment): NEF_HV1Z2 - Experimental evidence at protein level: Swiss-Prot protein existence level 1. Extracellular Nef protein targets CD4(+) T-lymphocytes for apoptosis by interacting with CXCR4 surface receptors. From Human immunodeficiency virus type 1 group M subtype D (isolate Z2/CDC-Z34) (HIV-1).
   5930..6163    +  LTR            3' LTR (ΔU3): self-inactivating 3' long terminal repeat (LTR) from HIV-1
   6368..6472    +  promoter       AmpR promoter: bla
   6473..7333    +  CDS            AmpR: β-lactamase; bla; confers resistance to ampicillin, carbenicillin, and related antibiotics
   7504..8092    +  rep_origin     ori: high-copy-number ColE1/pMB1/pBR322/pUC origin of replication
   8275..8329    +  CDS            lacI (fragment): lac repressor; lacI; The lac repressor binds to the lac operator to inhibit transcription in E. coli. This inhibition can be relieved by adding lactose or isopropyl-β-D-thiogalactopyranoside (IPTG).
   8335..8428    +  rep_origin     SV40 ori (fragment): SV40 origin of replication
   8453..8490    +  CDS            lacI (fragment): lac repressor; lacI; The lac repressor binds to the lac operator to inhibit transcription in E. coli. This inhibition can be relieved by adding lactose or isopropyl-β-D-thiogalactopyranoside (IPTG).
   8503..8524    +  protein_bind   CAP binding site: CAP binding activates transcription in the presence of cAMP. E. coli catabolite activator protein
   8539..8569    +  promoter       lac promoter: promoter for the E. coli lac operon
   8577..8593    +  protein_bind   lac operator: The lac repressor binds to the lac operator to inhibit transcription in E. coli. This inhibition can be relieved by adding lactose or isopropyl-β-D-thiogalactopyranoside (IPTG). lac repressor encoded by lacI
   8627..8710    +  polyA_signal   SV40 poly(A) signal (fragment): SV40 polyadenylation signal
   8877..329     +  CDS            nef (fragment) (across the origin): NEF_HV1BR - Experimental evidence at protein level: Swiss-Prot protein existence level 1. Extracellular Nef protein targets CD4(+) T-lymphocytes for apoptosis by interacting with CXCR4 surface receptors (PubMed:14990729). From Human immunodeficiency virus type 1 group M subtype B (isolate BRU/LAI) (HIV-1).
>Addgene plasmid #175754 | pHAGE-FLAG-APEX2-MAP1LC3BK51A | addgene full sequence | sequence record 346576 | Addgene NGS Result
TGGAAGGGCTAATTCACTCCCAAAGAAGACAAGATATCCTTGATCTGTGGATCTACCACACACAAGGCTA
CTTCCCTGATTAGCAGAACTACACACCAGGGCCAGGGGTCAGATATCCACTGACCTTTGGATGGTGCTAC
AAGCTAGTACCAGTTGAGCCAGATAAGGTAGAAGAGGCCAATAAAGGAGAGAACACCAGCTTGTTACACC
CTGTGAGCCTGCATGGGATGGATGACCCGGAGAGAGAAGTGTTAGAGTGGAGGTTTGACAGCCGCCTAGC
ATTTCATCACGTGGCCCGAGAGCTGCATCCGGAGTACTTCAAGAACTGCTGATATCGAGCTTGCTACAAG
GGACTTTCCGCTGGGGACTTTCCAGGGAGGCGTGGCCTGGGCGGGACTGGGGAGTGGCGAGCCCTCAGAT
CCTGCATATAAGCAGCTGCTTTTTGCCTGTACTGGGTCTCTCTGGTTAGACCAGATCTGAGCCTGGGAGC
TCTCTGGCTAACTAGGGAACCCACTGCTTAAGCCTCAATAAAGCTTGCCTTGAGTGCTTCAAGTAGTGTG
TGCCCGTCTGTTGTGTGACTCTGGTAACTAGAGATCCCTCAGACCCTTTTAGTCAGTGTGGAAAATCTCT
AGCAGTGGCGCCCGAACAGGGACTTGAAAGCGAAAGGGAAACCAGAGGAGCTCTCTCGACGCAGGACTCG
GCTTGCTGAAGCGCGCACGGCAAGAGGCGAGGGGCGGCGACTGGTGAGTACGCCAAAAATTTTGACTAGC
GGAGGCTAGAAGGAGAGAGATGGGTGCGAGAGCGTCAGTATTAAGCGGGGGAGAATTAGATCGCGATGGG
AAAAAATTCGGTTAAGGCCAGGGGGAAAGAAAAAATATAAATTAAAACATATAGTATGGGCAAGCAGGGA
GCTAGAACGATTCGCAGTTAATCCTGGCCTGTTAGAAACATCAGAAGGCTGTAGACAAATACTGGGACAG
CTACAACCATCCCTTCAGACAGGATCAGAAGAACTTAGATCATTATATAATACAGTAGCAACCCTCTATT
GTGTGCATCAAAGGATAGAGATAAAAGACACCAAGGAAGCTTTAGACAAGATAGAGGAAGAGCAAAACAA
AAGTAAGACCACCGCACAGCAAGCGGCCGGCCGCTGATCTTCAGACCTGGAGGAGGAGATATGAGGGACA
ATTGGAGAAGTGAATTATATAAATATAAAGTAGTAAAAATTGAACCATTAGGAGTAGCACCCACCAAGGC
AAAGAGAAGAGTGGTGCAGAGAGAAAAAAGAGCAGTGGGAATAGGAGCTTTGTTCCTTGGGTTCTTGGGA
GCAGCAGGAAGCACTATGGGCGCAGCGTCAATGACGCTGACGGTACAGGCCAGACAATTATTGTCTGGTA
TAGTGCAGCAGCAGAACAATTTGCTGAGGGCTATTGAGGCGCAACAGCATCTGTTGCAACTCACAGTCTG
GGGCATCAAGCAGCTCCAGGCAAGAATCCTGGCTGTGGAAAGATACCTAAAGGATCAACAGCTCCTGGGG
ATTTGGGGTTGCTCTGGAAAACTCATTTGCACCACTGCTGTGCCTTGGAATGCTAGTTGGAGTAATAAAT
CTCTGGAACAGATTTGGAATCACACGACCTGGATGGAGTGGGACAGAGAAATTAACAATTACACAAGCTT
AATACACTCCTTAATTGAAGAATCGCAAAACCAGCAAGAAAAGAATGAACAAGAATTATTGGAATTAGAT
AAATGGGCAAGTTTGTGGAATTGGTTTAACATAACAAATTGGCTGTGGTATATAAAATTATTCATAATGA
TAGTAGGAGGCTTGGTAGGTTTAAGAATAGTTTTTGCTGTACTTTCTATAGTGAATAGAGTTAGGCAGGG
ATATTCACCATTATCGTTTCAGACCCACCTCCCAACCCCGAGGGGACCCGACAGGCCCGAAGGAATAGAA
GAAGAAGGTGGAGAGAGAGACAGAGACAGATCCATTCGATTAGTGAACGGATCTCGACGGTATCGCCGAA
TTAATTCACAAATGGCAGTATTCATCCACAATTTTAAAAGAAAAGGGGGGATTGGGGGGTACAGTGCAGG
GGAAAGAATAGTAGACATAATAGCAACAGACATACAAACTAAAGAATTACAAAAACAAATTACAAAAATT
CAAAATTTTCGGGTTTATTACAGGGACAGCAGAGATCCAGTTTGGACTAGTGGAGTTCCGCGTTACATAA
CTTACGGTAAATGGCCCGCCTGGCTGACCGCCCAACGACCCCCGCCCATTGACGTCAATAATGACGTATG
TTCCCATAGTAACGCCAATAGGGACTTTCCATTGACGTCAATGGGTGGAGTATTTACGGTAAACTGCCCA
CTTGGCAGTACATCAAGTGTATCATATGCCAAGTACGCCCCCTATTGACGTCAATGACGGTAAATGGCCC
GCCTGGCATTATGCCCAGTACATGACCTTATGGGACTTTCCTACTTGGCAGTACATCTACGTATTAGTCA
TCGCTATTACCATGGTGATGCGGTTTTGGCAGTACATCAATGGGCGTGGATAGCGGTTTGACTCACGGGG
ATTTCCAAGTCTCCACCCCATTGACGTCAATGGGAGTTTGTTTTGGCACCAAAATCAACGGGACTTTCCA
AAATGTCGTAACAACTCCGCCCCATTGACGCAAATGGGCGGTAGGCGTGTACGGTGGGAGGTCTATATAA
GCAGAGCTCGTTTAGTGAACCGTCAGATCGCCTGGAGACGCCATCCACGCTGTTTTGACCTCCATAGAAG
ACACCGGCGGCCGCAGATCTCTCGAGGTTGATCTGCCACCATGATGGACTACAAGGATGACGACGATAAG
GGAAAGTCTTACCCAACTGTGAGTGCTGATTACCAGGACGCCGTTGAGAAGGCGAAGAAGAAGCTCAGAG
GCTTCATCGCTGAGAAGAGATGCGCTCCTCTAATGCTCCGTTTGGCATTCCACTCTGCTGGAACCTTTGA
CAAGGGCACGAAGACCGGTGGACCCTTCGGAACCATCAAGCACCCTGCCGAACTGGCTCACAGCGCTAAC
AACGGTCTTGACATCGCTGTTAGGCTTTTGGAGCCACTCAAGGCGGAGTTCCCTATTTTGAGCTACGCCG
ATTTCTACCAGTTGGCTGGCGTTGTTGCCGTTGAGGTCACGGGTGGACCTAAGGTTCCATTCCACCCTGG
AAGAGAGGACAAGCCTGAGCCACCACCAGAGGGTCGCTTGCCCGATCCCACTAAGGGTTCTGACCATTTG
AGAGATGTGTTTGGCAAAGCTATGGGGCTTACTGACCAAGATATCGTTGCTCTATCTGGGGGTCACACTA
TTGGAGCTGCACACAAGGAGCGTTCTGGATTTGAGGGTCCCTGGACCTCTAATCCTCTTATTTTCGACAA
CTCATACTTCACGGAGTTGTTGAGTGGTGAGAAGGAAGGTCTCCTTCAGCTACCTTCTGACAAGGCTCTT
TTGTCTGACCCTGTATTCCGCCCTCTCGTTGACAAATATGCAGCGGACGAAGATGCCTTCTTTGCTGATT
ACGCTGAGGCTCACCAAAAGCTTTCCGAGCTTGGGTTTGCTGATGCCGCTCGAGGTTATCAAACAAGTTT
GTACAAAAAAGTTGGCATGCCGTCGGAGAAGACCTTCAAGCAGCGCCGCACCTTCGAACAAAGAGTAGAA
GATGTCCGACTTATTCGAGAGCAGCATCCAACCAAAATCCCGGTGATAATAGAACGATACAAGGGTGAGA
AGCAGCTTCCTGTTCTGGATAAAACAGCGTTCCTTGTACCTGACCATGTCAACATGAGTGAGCTCATCAA
GATAATTAGAAGGCGCTTACAGCTCAATGCTAATCAGGCCTTCTTCCTGTTGGTGAACGGACACAGCATG
GTCAGCGTCTCCACACCAATCTCAGAGGTGTATGAGAGTGAGAAAGATGAAGATGGATTCCTGTACATGG
TCTATGCCTCCCAGGAGACGTTCGGGATGAAATTGTCAGTGTAACCAACTTTCTTGTACAAAGTGGTTCG
ATAACGAATTCCGCCCCCCCCCCCTAACGTTACTGGCCGAAGCCGCTTGGAATAAGGCCGGTGTGCGTTT
GTCTATATGTTATTTTCCACCATATTGCCGTCTTTTGGCAATGTGAGGGCCCGGAAACCTGGCCCTGTCT
TCTTGACGAGCATTCCTAGGGGTCTTTCCCCTCTCGCCAAAGGAATGCAAGGTCTGTTGAATGTCGTGAA
GGAAGCAGTTCCTCTGGAAGCTTCTTGAAGACAAACAACGTCTGTAGCGACCCTTTGCAGGCAGCGGAAC
CCCCCACCTGGCGACAGGTGCCTCTGCGGCCAAAAGCCACGTGTATAAGATACACCTGCAAAGGCGGCAC
AACCCCAGTGCCACGTTGTGAGTTGGATAGTTGTGGAAAGAGTCAAATGGCTCTCCTCAAGCGTATTCAA
CAAGGGGCTGAAGGATGCCCAGAAGGTACCCCATTGTATGGGATCTGATCTGGGGCCTCGGTGCACATGC
TTTACATGTGTTTAGTCGAGGTTAAAAAAACGTCTAGGCCCCCCGAACCACGGGGACGTGGTTTTCCTTT
GAAAAACACGATGATAATATGGCCACAACCATGACCGAGTACAAGCCCACGGTGCGCCTCGCCACCCGCG
ACGACGTCCCCAGGGCCGTACGCACCCTCGCCGCCGCGTTCGCCGACTACCCCGCCACGCGCCACACCGT
CGATCCGGACCGCCACATCGAGCGGGTCACCGAGCTGCAAGAACTCTTCCTCACGCGCGTCGGGCTCGAC
ATCGGCAAGGTGTGGGTCGCGGACGACGGCGCCGCGGTGGCGGTCTGGACCACGCCGGAGAGCGTCGAAG
CGGGGGCGGTGTTCGCCGAGATCGGCCCGCGCATGGCCGAGTTGAGCGGTTCCCGGCTGGCCGCGCAGCA
ACAGATGGAAGGCCTCCTGGCGCCGCACCGGCCCAAGGAGCCCGCGTGGTTCCTGGCCACCGTCGGCGTC
TCGCCCGACCACCAGGGCAAGGGTCTGGGCAGCGCCGTCGTGCTCCCCGGAGTGGAGGCGGCCGAGCGCG
CCGGGGTGCCCGCCTTCCTGGAGACCTCCGCGCCCCGCAACCTCCCCTTCTACGAGCGGCTCGGCTTCAC
CGTCACCGCCGACGTCGAGGTGCCCGAAGGACCGCGCACCTGGTGCATGACCCGCAAGCCCGGTGCCTGA
TGCATCGATGGATCCTAATCAACCTCTGGATTACAAAATTTGTGAAAGATTGACTGGTATTCTTAACTAT
GTTGCTCCTTTTACGCTATGTGGATACGCTGCTTTAATGCCTTTGTATCATGCTATTGCTTCCCGTATGG
CTTTCATTTTCTCCTCCTTGTATAAATCCTGGTTGCTGTCTCTTTATGAGGAGTTGTGGCCCGTTGTCAG
GCAACGTGGCGTGGTGTGCACTGTGTTTGCTGACGCAACCCCCACTGGTTGGGGCATTGCCACCACCTGT
CAGCTCCTTTCCGGGACTTTCGCTTTCCCCCTCCCTATTGCCACGGCGGAACTCATCGCCGCCTGCCTTG
CCCGCTGCTGGACAGGGGCTCGGCTGTTGGGCACTGACAATTCCGTGGTGTTGTCGGGGAAATCATCGTC
CTTTCCTTGGCTGCTCGCCTGTGTTGCCACCTGGATTCTGCGCGGGACGTCCTTCTGCTACGTCCCTTCG
GCCCTCAATCCAGCGGACCTTCCTTCCCGCGGCCTGCTGCCGGCTCTGCGGCCTCTTCCGCGTCTTCGCC
TTCGCCCTCAGACGAGTCGGATCTCCCTTTGGGCCGCCTCCCCGCCTGAGATCCTTTAAGACCAATGACT
TACAAGGCAGCTGTAGATCTTAGCCACTTTTTAAAAGAAAAGGGGGGACTGGAAGGGCTAATTCACTCCC
AACGAAGACAAGATCTGCTTTTTGCTTGTACTGGGTCTCTCTGGTTAGACCAGATCTGAGCCTGGGAGCT
CTCTGGCTAACTAGGGAACCCACTGCTTAAGCCTCAATAAAGCTTGCCTTGAGTGCTTCAAGTAGTGTGT
GCCCGTCTGTTGTGTGACTCTGGTAACTAGAGATCCCTCAGACCCTTTTAGTCAGTGTGGAAAATCTCTA
GCAGTAGTAGTTCATGTCATCTTATTATTCAGTATTTATAACTTGCAAAGAAATGAATATCAGAGAGTGA
GAGGCCCGGGTTAATTAAGGAAAGGGCTAGATCATTCTTGAAGACGAAAGGGCCTCGTGATACGCCTATT
TTTATAGGTTAATGTCATGATAATAATGGTTTCTTAGACGTCAGGTGGCACTTTTCGGGGAAATGTGCGC
GGAACCCCTATTTGTTTATTTTTCTAAATACATTCAAATATGTATCCGCTCATGAGACAATAACCCTGAT
AAATGCTTCAATAATATTGAAAAAGGAAGAGTATGAGTATTCAACATTTCCGTGTCGCCCTTATTCCCTT
TTTTGCGGCATTTTGCCTTCCTGTTTTTGCTCACCCAGAAACGCTGGTGAAAGTAAAAGATGCTGAAGAT
CAGTTGGGTGCACGAGTGGGTTACATCGAACTGGATCTCAACAGCGGTAAGATCCTTGAGAGTTTTCGCC
CCGAAGAACGTTTTCCAATGATGAGCACTTTTAAAGTTCTGCTATGTGGCGCGGTATTATCCCGTGTTGA
CGCCGGGCAAGAGCAACTCGGTCGCCGCATACACTATTCTCAGAATGACTTGGTTGAGTACTCACCAGTC
ACAGAAAAGCATCTTACGGATGGCATGACAGTAAGAGAATTATGCAGTGCTGCCATAACCATGAGTGATA
ACACTGCGGCCAACTTACTTCTGACAACGATCGGAGGACCGAAGGAGCTAACCGCTTTTTTGCACAACAT
GGGGGATCATGTAACTCGCCTTGATCGTTGGGAACCGGAGCTGAATGAAGCCATACCAAACGACGAGCGT
GACACCACGATGCCTGTAGCAATGGCAACAACGTTGCGCAAACTATTAACTGGCGAACTACTTACTCTAG
CTTCCCGGCAACAATTAATAGACTGGATGGAGGCGGATAAAGTTGCAGGACCACTTCTGCGCTCGGCCCT
TCCGGCTGGCTGGTTTATTGCTGATAAATCTGGAGCCGGTGAGCGTGGGTCTCGCGGTATCATTGCAGCA
CTGGGGCCAGATGGTAAGCCCTCCCGTATCGTAGTTATCTACACGACGGGGAGTCAGGCAACTATGGATG
AACGAAATAGACAGATCGCTGAGATAGGTGCCTCACTGATTAAGCATTGGTAACTGTCAGACCAAGTTTA
CTCATATATACTTTAGATTGATTTAAAACTTCATTTTTAATTTAAAAGGATCTAGGTGAAGATCCTTTTT
GATAATCTCATGACCAAAATCCCTTAACGTGAGTTTTCGTTCCACTGAGCGTCAGACCCCGTAGAAAAGA
TCAAAGGATCTTCTTGAGATCCTTTTTTTCTGCGCGTAATCTGCTGCTTGCAAACAAAAAAACCACCGCT
ACCAGCGGTGGTTTGTTTGCCGGATCAAGAGCTACCAACTCTTTTTCCGAAGGTAACTGGCTTCAGCAGA
GCGCAGATACCAAATACTGTTCTTCTAGTGTAGCCGTAGTTAGGCCACCACTTCAAGAACTCTGTAGCAC
CGCCTACATACCTCGCTCTGCTAATCCTGTTACCAGTGGCTGCTGCCAGTGGCGATAAGTCGTGTCTTAC
CGGGTTGGACTCAAGACGATAGTTACCGGATAAGGCGCAGCGGTCGGGCTGAACGGGGGGTTCGTGCACA
CAGCCCAGCTTGGAGCGAACGACCTACACCGAACTGAGATACCTACAGCGTGAGCTATGAGAAAGCGCCA
CGCTTCCCGAAGGGAGAAAGGCGGACAGGTATCCGGTAAGCGGCAGGGTCGGAACAGGAGAGCGCACGAG
GGAGCTTCCAGGGGGAAACGCCTGGTATCTTTATAGTCCTGTCGGGTTTCGCCACCTCTGACTTGAGCGT
CGATTTTTGTGATGCTCGTCAGGGGGGCGGAGCCTATGGAAAAACGCCAGCAACGCGGCCTTTTTACGGT
TCCTGGCCTTTTGCTGGCCTTTTGCTCACATGTTCTTTCCTGCGTTATCCCCTGATTCTGTGGATAACCG
TATTACCGCCTTTGAGTGAGCTGATACCGCTCGCCGCAGCCGAACGACCGAGCGCAGCGAGTCAGTGAGC
GAGGAAGCGGAAGAGCGCCCAATACGCAAACCGCCTCTCCCCGCGCGTTGGCCGATTCATTAATGCAGCA
AGCTCATGGCTGACTAATTTTTTTTATTTATGCAGAGGCCGAGGCCGCCTCGGCCTCTGAGCTATTCCAG
AAGTAGTGAGGAGGCTTTTTTGGAGGCCTAGGCTTTTGCAAAAAGCTCCCCGTGGCACGACAGGTTTCCC
GACTGGAAAGCGGGCAGTGAGCGCAACGCAATTAATGTGAGTTAGCTCACTCATTAGGCACCCCAGGCTT
TACACTTTATGCTTCCGGCTCGTATGTTGTGTGGAATTGTGAGCGGATAACAATTTCACACAGGAAACAG
CTATGACATGATTACGAATTTCACAAATAAAGCATTTTTTTCACTGCATTCTAGTTGTGGTTTGTCCAAA
CTCATCAATGTATCTTATCATGTCTGGATCAACTGGATAACTCAAGCTAACCAAAATCATCCCAAACTTC
CCACCCCATACCCTATTACCACTGCCAATTACCTGTGGTTTCATTTACTCTAAACCTGTGATTCCTCTGA
ATTATTTTCATTTTAAAGAAATTGTATTTGTTAAATATGTACTACAAACTTAGTAGT
